>Addgene plasmid #236990 | B-catenin(S45F)-HaloTag Vector | addgene full sequence | sequence record 471865 | Addgene NGS Result
GGCATGCAAGCTGATTTGGCTGCTGCCACCGCTGAGCAAGGCCGCTTCGAGCAGACATGATAAGATACAT
TGATGAGTTTGGACAAACCACAACTAGAATGCAGTGAAAAAAATGCTTTATTTGTGAAATTTGTGATGCT
ATTGCTTTATTTGTAACCATTATAAGCTGCAATAAACAAGTTAACAACAACAATTGCATTCATTTTATGT
TTCAGGTTCAGGGGGAGATGTGGGAGGTTTTTTTAAGCAAGTAAAACCTCTACAAATGTGGTAAAATCTT
AATTAAGAATTCTAATATAACTTCGTATAGCATACATTATACGAAGTTATGGATCCACTGTTGACAATTA
ATCATCGGCATAGTATATCGGCATAGTATAATACGACAAGGTGAGGAACTAAACCCAGGAGGCAGATCAT
GATTGAACAAGATGGATTGCACGCAGGTTCTCCGGCCGCTTGGGTGGAGAGGCTATTCGGCTATGACTGG
GCACAACAGACAATCGGCTGCTCTGATGCCGCCGTGTTCCGGCTGTCAGCGCAGGGGCGCCCGGTTCTTT
TTGTCAAGACCGACCTGTCCGGTGCCCTGAATGAACTGCAGGACGAGGCAGCGCGGCTATCGTGGCTGGC
CACGACGGGCGTTCCTTGCGCAGCTGTGCTCGACGTTGTCACTGAAGCGGGAAGGGACTGGCTGCTATTG
GGCGAAGTGCCGGGGCAGGATCTCCTGTCATCTCACCTTGCTCCTGCCGAGAAAGTATCCATCATGGCTG
ATGCAATGCGGCGGCTGCATACGCTTGATCCGGCTACCTGCCCATTCGACCACCAAGCGAAACATCGCAT
CGAGCGAGCACGTACTCGGATGGAAGCCGGTCTTGTCGATCAGGATGATCTGGACGAAGAGCATCAGGGG
CTCGCGCCAGCCGAACTGTTCGCCAGGCTCAAGGCGCGCATGCCCGACGGCGAGGATCTCGTCGTGACCC
ATGGCGATGCCTGCTTGCCGAATATCATGGTGGAAAATGGCCGCTTTTCTGGATTCATCGACTGTGGCCG
GCTGGGTGTGGCGGACCGCTATCAGGACATAGCGTTGGCTACCCGTGATATTGCTGAAGAGCTTGGCGGC
GAATGGGCTGACCGCTTCCTCGTGCTTTACGGTATCGCCGCTCCCGATTCGCAGCGCATCGCCTTCTATC
GCCTTCTTGACGAGTTCTTCTGATTCGAAATGACCGACCAAGCGACGCCCAACCGGTATCAGCTCACTCA
AAGGCGGTAATACGGTTATCCACAGAATCAGGGGATAACGCAGGAAAGAACATGTGAGCAAAAGGCCAGC
AAAAGGCCAGGAACCGTAAAAAGGCCGCGTTGCTGGCGTTTTTCCATAGGCTCCGCCCCCCTGACGAGCA
TCACAAAAATCGACGCTCAAGTCAGAGGTGGCGAAACCCGACAGGACTATAAAGATACCAGGCGTTTCCC
CCTGGAAGCTCCCTCGTGCGCTCTCCTGTTCCGACCCTGCCGCTTACCGGATACCTGTCCGCCTTTCTCC
CTTCGGGAAGCGTGGCGCTTTCTCATAGCTCACGCTGTAGGTATCTCAGTTCGGTGTAGGTCGTTCGCTC
CAAGCTGGGCTGTGTGCACGAACCCCCCGTTCAGCCCGACCGCTGCGCCTTATCCGGTAACTATCGTCTT
GAGTCCAACCCGGTAAGACACGACTTATCGCCACTGGCAGCAGCCACTGGTAACAGGATTAGCAGAGCGA
GGTATGTAGGCGGTGCTACAGAGTTCTTGAAGTGGTGGCCTAACTACGGCTACACTAGAAGGACAGTATT
TGGTATCTGCGCTCTGCTGAAGCCAGTTACCTTCGGAAAAAGAGTTGGTAGCTCTTGATCCGGCAAACAA
ACCACCGCTGGTAGCGGTGGTTTTTTTGTTTGCAAGCAGCAGATTACGCGCAGAAAAAAAGGATTTCAAG
AAGATCCTTTGATCTTTTCTACGGGGTCTGACGCTCAGTGGAACGAAAACTCACGTTAAGGGATTTTGGT
CATGAGATTATCAAAAAGGATCTTCACCTAGATCCTTTTATAGTCCGGAATCGTCACACAAAAAACCAAC
ACACAGATGTAATGAAAATAAAGATATTTTATTGCGGCCATCGTGATGGCTAGAGTTTAGCCCTCCCACA
CATAACCAGAGGGCAGCAATTCACGAATCCCAACTGCCGTCGGCTGTCCATCACTGTCCTTCACTATGGC
TTTGATCCCAGGATGCAGATCGAGAAGCACCTGTCGGCACCGTCCGCAGGGGCTCAAGATGCCCCTGTTC
TCATTTCCGATCGCGACGATACAAGTCAGGTTGCCAGCTGCCGCAGCAGCAGCAGTGCCCAGCACCACGA
GTTCTGCACAAGGTCCCCCAGTAAAATGATATACATTGACACCAGTGAAGATGCGGCCGTCGCTAGAGAG
AGCTGCGCTGGCGACGCTGTAGTCTTCAGAGATGGGGATGCTGTTGATTGTAGCCGTTGCTCTTTCAATG
AGGGTGGATTCTTCTTGAGACAAAGGCTTGGCCATGGTGGCGCTAGTGTCAGAAGAATCGAGCTTTTTGC
AAAAGCCTAGGCCTCCAAAAAAGCCTCCTCACTACTTCTGGAATAGCTCAGAGGCCGAGGCGGCCTCGGC
CTCTGCATAAATAAAAAAAATTAGTCAGCCATGGGGCGGAGAATGGGCGGAACTGGGCGGAGTTAGGGGC
GGGATGGGCGGAGTTAGGGGCGGGACTATGGTTGCTGACTAATTGAGATGCATGCTTTGCATACTTCTGC
CTGCTGGGGAGCCTGGGGACTTTCCACACCTGGTTGCTGACTAATTGAGATGCATGCTTTGCATACTTCT
GCCTGCTGGGGAGCCTGGGGACTTTCCACACCCTAACTGACACACATTCCACAGCTGGTTCTTTCCGCCT
CAGAAGGTACCTAACCAAGTTCCTCTTTCAGAGGTTATTTCAGGCCATGGTGCTGCGCAAGACGCGTTAA
TTAAGACGTCGGCAGTGAAAAAAATGCTTTATTTGTGAAATTTGTGATGCTATTGCTTTATTTGTAACCA
TTATAAGCTGCAATAAACAAGTTAACAACAACAATTGCATTCATTTTATGTTTCAGGTTCAGGGGGAGGT
GTGGGAGGTTTTTTAAAGCAAGTAAAACCTCTACAAATGTGGTATGGCTGATTATGATCCGCGGCCGCAA
TACGTCGACGTTATCAGCTGACTTCGTACGAGAGCCTAGGATTATGGCGCGCCACTAGTTATTAATAGTA
ATCAATTACGGGGTCATTAGTTCATAGCCCATATATGGAGTTCCGCGTTACATAACTTACGGTAAATGGC
CCGCCTGGCTGACCGCCCAACGACCCCCGCCCATTGACGTCAATAATGACGTATGTTCCCATAGTAACGC
CAATAGGGACTTTCCATTGACGTCAATGGGTGGAGTATTTACGGTAAACTGCCCACTTGGCAGTACATCA
AGTGTATCATATGCCAAGTCCGCCCCCTATTGACGTCAATGACGGTAAATGGCCCGCCTGGCATTATGCC
CAGTACATGACCTTACGGGACTTTCCTACTTGGCAGTACATCTACGTATTAGTCATCGCTATTACCATGG
TGATGCGGTTTTGGCAGTACACCAATGGGCGTGGATAGCGGTTTGACTCACGGGGATTTCCAAGTCTCCA
CCCCATTGACGTCAATGGGAGTTTGTTTTGGCACCAAAATCAACGGGACTTTCCAAAATGTCGTAATAAC
CCCGCCCCGTTGACGCAAATGGGCGGTAGGCGTGTACGGTGGGAGGTCTATATAAGCAGAGCTGGTTTAG
TGAACCGTCAGATCACTAGAAGCTTTATTGCGGTAGTTTATCACAGTTAAATTGCTAACGCAGTCAGTGC
TTCTGACACAACAGTCTCGAACTTAAGCTGCAGAAGTTGGTCGTGAGGCACTGGGCAGGTAAGTATCAAG
GTTACAAGACAGGTTTAAGGAGACCAATAGAAACTGGGCTTGTCGAGACAGAGAAGACTCTTGCGTTTCT
GATAGGCACCTATTGGTCTTACTGACATCCACTTTGCCTTTCTCTCCACAGGTGTCCACTCCCAGTTCAA
TTACAGCTCTTAAGGCTAGAGTATTAATACGACTCACTATAGGGCTAGCGATCGCCATGGCTACTCAAGC
TGATTTGATGGAGTTGGACATGGCCATGGAACCAGACAGAAAAGCGGCTGTTAGTCACTGGCAGCAACAG
TCTTACCTGGACTCTGGAATCCATTCTGGTGCCACTACCACAGCTCCTTTTCTGAGTGGTAAAGGCAATC
CTGAGGAAGAGGATGTGGATACCTCCCAAGTCCTGTATGAGTGGGAACAGGGATTTTCTCAGTCCTTCAC
TCAAGAACAAGTAGCTGATATTGATGGACAGTATGCAATGACTCGAGCTCAGAGGGTACGAGCTGCTATG
TTCCCTGAGACATTAGATGAGGGCATGCAGATCCCATCTACACAGTTTGATGCTGCTCATCCCACTAATG
TCCAGCGTTTGGCTGAACCATCACAGATGCTGAAA
[1614 nt withheld, positions 4586-6199]
AAACGGCTTTCAGTTGAGCTGACCAGCTCTCTCTTCAGAACAGAGCCAATGGCTTGGAATGAGACTGCTG
ATCTTGGACTTGATATTGGTGCCCAGGGAGAACCCCTTGGATATCGCCAGGATGATCCTAGCTATCGTTC
TTTTCACTCTGGTGGATATGGCCAGGATGCCTTGGGTATGGACCCCATGATGGAACATGAGATGGGTGGC
CACCACCCTGGTGCTGACTATCCAGTTGATGGGCTGCCAGATCTGGGGCATGCCCAGGACCTCATGGATG
GGCTGCCTCCAGGTGACAGCAATCAGCTGGCCTGGTTTGATACTGACCTGGTTTCTCTCGAGCCAACCAC
TGAGGATCTGTACTTTCAGAGCGATAACGATGGATCCGAAATCGGTACTGGCTTTCCATTCGACCCCCAT
TATGTGGAAGTCCTGGGCGAGCGCATGCACTACGTCGATGTTGGTCCGCGCGATGGCACCCCTGTGCTGT
TCCTGCACGGTAACCCGACCTCCTCCTACGTGTGGCGCAACATCATCCCGCATGTTGCACCGACCCATCG
CTGCATTGCTCCAGACCTGATCGGTATGGGCAAATCCGACAAACCAGACCTGGGTTATTTCTTCGACGAC
CACGTCCGCTTCATGGATGCCTTCATCGAAGCCCTGGGTCTGGAAGAGGTCGTCCTGGTCATTCACGACT
GGGGCTCCGCTCTGGGTTTCCACTGGGCCAAGCGCAATCCAGAGCGCGTCAAAGGTATTGCATTTATGGA
GTTCATCCGCCCTATCCCGACCTGGGACGAATGGCCAGAATTTGCCCGCGAGACCTTCCAGGCCTTCCGC
ACCACCGACGTCGGCCGCAAGCTGATCATCGATCAGAACGTTTTTATCGAGGGTACGCTGCCGATGGGTG
TCGTCCGCCCGCTGACTGAAGTCGAGATGGACCATTACCGCGAGCCGTTCCTGAATCCTGTTGACCGCGA
GCCACTGTGGCGCTTCCCAAACGAGCTGCCAATCGCCGGTGAGCCAGCGAACATCGTCGCGCTGGTCGAA
GAATACATGGACTGGCTGCACCAGTCCCCTGTCCCGAAGCTGCTGTTCTGGGGCACCCCAGGCGTTCTGA
TCCCACCGGCCGAAGCCGCTCGCCTGGCCAAAAGCCTGCCTAACTGCAAGGCTGTGGACATCGGCCCGGG
TCTGAATCTGCTGCAAGAAGACAACCCGGACCTGATCGGCAGCGAGATCGCGCGCTGGCTGTCTACTCTG
GAGATTTCCGGTTAATAGAATTCTAGAGTCGACCTGCA
Features (pLannotate 1.2.2; 19 found; start..end, strand, type, name):
     61..182     -  polyA_signal   SV40 poly(A) signal: SV40 polyadenylation signal
    205..273     -  CDS            large T antigen (fragment): large T antigen from SV40 (simian virus 40)
    297..330     +  protein_bind   loxP: Cre-mediated recombination occurs in the 8-bp core sequence (GCATACAT). Cre recombinase
    340..387     +  promoter       EM7 promoter: synthetic bacterial promoter&nbsp
    419..1210    +  CDS            neo: KKA2_KLEPN - Also known as kan, nptII. Experimental evidence at protein level: Swiss-Prot protein existence level 1. Resistance to kanamycin, neomycin, paromomycin, ribostamycin, butirosin and gentamicin B. From Klebsiella pneumoniae.
   1371..1959    -  rep_origin     ori: high-copy-number ColE1/pMB1/pBR322/pUC origin of replication
   2085..2133    -  polyA_signal   poly(A) signal: synthetic polyadenylation signal
   2157..2555    -  CDS            BSD: blasticidin S deaminase; Aspergillus terreus BSD; confers resistance to blasticidin
   2586..2943    -  promoter       SV40 promoter: SV40 enhancer and early promoter
   3022..3103    -  polyA_signal   SV40 poly(A) signal: SV40 polyadenylation signal
   3126..3209    -  CDS            large T antigen (fragment): large T antigen from SV40 (simian virus 40)
   3274..3639    +  enhancer       CMV enhancer: human cytomegalovirus immediate early enhancer
   3641..3840    +  promoter       CMV promoter: human cytomegalovirus (CMV) immediate early promoter
   3979..4111    +  intron         chimeric intron: chimera between introns from human β-globin and immunoglobulin heavy chain genes
   4155..4173    +  promoter       T7 promoter: promoter for bacteriophage T7 RNA polymerase
   4187..6529    +  CDS            β-catenin (sequence partly withheld): human cadherin-associated protein that also plays a role in the canonical Wnt signaling pathway; Homo sapiens CTNNB1; also known as catenin beta-1
   6551..6571    +  CDS            TEV site: tobacco etch virus (TEV) protease recognition and cleavage site
   6587..7470    +  CDS            HaloTag® (fragment): modified bacterial dehalogenase that forms covalent bonds with chloroalkane derivatives
   7481..12      +  misc_feature   MCS (fragment) (across the origin): pUC18/19 multiple cloning site
