[The description below was written by a language model from this plasmid's Addgene catalogue record and pLannotate feature annotations shown in this document.]
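Description:
B-catenin(S45F)-HaloTag Vector is a mammalian expression plasmid built on the pFC221K HaloTag CMV-Blast BiBRET backbone, about 7.5 kb in the sequenced record. It is maintained in E. coli at high copy through a ColE1/pUC-type origin and selected with kanamycin. That resistance comes from a neo/nptII aminoglycoside phosphotransferase gene driven by the synthetic bacterial EM7 promoter, with a single annotated loxP site lying just upstream. For selection in mammalian cells, a separate cassette places the blasticidin S deaminase gene (BSD) under the SV40 enhancer/early promoter and ends it with a synthetic polyadenylation signal.

The payload is human beta-catenin (CTNNB1) carrying the S45F substitution, fused at its C terminus to HaloTag through a linker that contains a TEV protease cleavage site. Transcription is driven by the CMV immediate-early enhancer and promoter, followed by a chimeric β-globin/immunoglobulin intron that generally improves mRNA processing and expression. A T7 promoter sits directly upstream of the coding sequence and could support in vitro transcription. An SV40 poly(A) signal lies downstream of the fusion across the plasmid origin, but it is annotated on the opposite strand, so the record does not settle how the transcript is terminated.

HaloTag is a modified bacterial dehalogenase that bonds covalently to chloroalkane ligands, so the fusion can be labelled with fluorescent or affinity ligands. The TEV site would allow beta-catenin to be released from the tag. Serine 45 is generally known as a priming phosphorylation site for beta-catenin degradation, and mutations there are associated with a stabilised protein and active Wnt signalling, though the record does not say this. The stated purpose is simply expression of the fusion protein in mammalian cells. The backbone name suggests use as an energy-transfer acceptor in BRET-type assays, but no specific assay is described.
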