Addgene plasmid #236990: B-catenin(S45F)-HaloTag Vector
Purpose: Express B-catenin(S45F)-HaloTag(R) Fusion Protein in Mammalian Cells under a CMV promoter
Depositing lab: Promega Corporation.
Backbone
  Vector backbone: pFC221K HaloTag(R) CMV-Blast BiBRET Vector
  Vector type: Mammalian Expression
  Selectable markers: Blasticidin
Growth in bacteria
  Bacterial resistance: Kanamycin, 50 μg/mL
  Growth temperature: 37°C
  Growth strain: DH5alpha
  Copy number: High Copy
Gene/Insert
  Gene/Insert name: beta catenin
  Species: H. sapiens (human)
  Mutation: S45F
  Entrez Gene: CTNNB1 (a.k.a. CTNNB, EVR7, MRD19, NEDSDV, armadillo)
  Promoter: CMV
  Tag / fusion protein: HaloTag (R) (C terminal on backbone)
  Cloning method: Other
Terms and licenses: Academic/Nonprofit Terms; Industry Terms
How to cite: B-catenin(S45F)-HaloTag Vector was a gift from Promega Corporation (Addgene plasmid # 236990 ; http://n2t.net/addgene:236990 ; RRID:Addgene_236990)
